Addgene plasmid #36005: Park2_R (TAL 3013)
Depositing lab: Keith Joung. Depositing organization: Massachusetts General Hospital. Publication: Targeted gene disruption in somatic zebrafish cells using engineered TALENs. Sander JD, Cade L, Khayter C, Reyon D, Peterson RT, Joung JK, Yeh JR. Nat Biotechnol. 2011 Aug 5;29(8):697-8. doi: 10.1038/nbt.1934. PubMed 21822241.
Backbone
  Vector backbone: JDS 71
  Vector type: Mammalian Expression ; T7
Growth in bacteria
  Bacterial resistance: Ampicillin, 100 μg/mL
  Growth temperature: 37°C
  Growth strain: XL1 Blue
  Copy number: High Copy
Gene/Insert
  Gene/Insert name: TAL array targeting Park2 (alt name: Park2)
  Species: D. rerio (zebrafish)
  Entrez Gene: prkn (a.k.a. p, pa, park2, si:ch211-123f21.1, zgc:112390)
  Tag / fusion protein: 3X Flag (N terminal on backbone); WT FOKI (C terminal on backbone)
  Cloning method: Restriction Enzyme; 5′ cloning site NA (unknown if destroyed); 3′ cloning site NA (unknown if destroyed)
  Sequencing primers: 5′ CMV-f; 3′ BGH rev
Terms and licenses: Academic/Nonprofit Terms; Industry Terms: Not Available to Industry
How to cite: Park2_R (TAL 3013) was a gift from Keith Joung (Addgene plasmid # 36005 ; http://n2t.net/addgene:36005 ; RRID:Addgene_36005)
