[The description below was written by a language model from this plasmid's Addgene catalogue record and pLannotate feature annotations shown in this document.]
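Description:
Park2_R (TAL 3013) is an 8,058 bp TALEN expression plasmid built on the JDS 71 backbone. It encodes the "right" half-site monomer of a nuclease pair directed against the zebrafish park2 (prkn) gene. It is catalogued as a mammalian expression/T7 vector. In E. coli it is maintained at high copy from a ColE1/pUC-type origin under ampicillin selection (AmpR with its bla promoter), and it also carries an f1 origin. A second cassette, driven by the SV40 early and bacterial EM7 promoters, encodes blasticidin S deaminase followed by an SV40 polyadenylation signal. This would allow blasticidin selection in eukaryotic cells. The short bleomycin-resistance fragments annotated just downstream look like backbone remnants rather than a functional marker.

The payload is one open reading frame placed behind the CMV enhancer/promoter and a T7 promoter, and terminated by the bGH poly(A) signal. It starts with an N-terminal 3xFLAG tag and continues into TAL effector-derived sequence. The annotation tool recognises the flanking N- and C-terminal TALE regions as avrBs3 and pthXo1 fragments. The roughly 1.6 kb unannotated stretch between them presumably holds the custom repeat array that specifies the Park2 target site. The array is fused at its C terminus to the wild-type FokI cleavage domain. Because FokI must dimerise to cut, this plasmid is meant to be used with a partner "left" TALEN that binds the opposite strand. A V5 tag is annotated after FokI, but the record does not say whether it is in frame. The CMV promoter permits direct expression in cultured cells, and the T7 promoter allows in vitro transcription of TALEN mRNA. This fits the associated work on targeted gene disruption in somatic zebrafish cells.
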