Features (pLannotate 1.2.2; 26 found; start..end, strand, type, name):
     36..80      -  misc_feature   bom (fragment): basis of mobility region from pBR322
    235..614     +  enhancer       CMV enhancer: human cytomegalovirus immediate early enhancer
    615..818     +  promoter       CMV promoter: human cytomegalovirus (CMV) immediate early promoter
    814..847     +  LTR            5' LTR (truncated) (fragment): truncated 5' long terminal repeat (LTR) from HIV-1
    863..881     +  promoter       T7 promoter: promoter for bacteriophage T7 RNA polymerase
    907..972     +  CDS            3xFLAG: three tandem FLAG® epitope tags, followed by an enterokinase cleavage site
   1024..1533    +  CDS            avrBs3 (fragment): AVRB3_XANEU - Experimental evidence at protein level: Swiss-Prot protein existence level 1. Avirulence protein. Acts as a transcription factor in C.annuum plants. In susceptible plants lacking the Bs3 resistance gene induces expression of a number of genes, including genes homologous to a family of auxin-induced genes, alpha-expansin genes, pectate lyase, anthocyanidin glucoside rhamnosyl transferase and at least one transcription factor, UPA20. Their expression leads to plant hypertrophy in mesophyll cells, probably mainly mediated by UPA20 (PubMed:17962565). In resistant plants induces the h
   3124..3330    +  CDS            pthXo1 (fragment): PTHX1_XANOP - Also known as tal2b. Experimental evidence at protein level: Swiss-Prot protein existence level 1. Avirulence protein. Acts as a transcription factor in rice, inducing expression of a number of host genes including SWEET11 (Os8N3, XA13, AC Q6YZF3) in susceptible plants with the Xa13 allele. Plants with the xa13 allele, which has an altered promoter, are resistant to bacterial blight caused by this bacterial strain and do not induce SWEET11. The xa13 allele elicits an atypical hypersensitive response (HR). PthXo1 binds SWEET11 promoter DNA in a sequence-specific manner. From Xanth
   3319..3906    +  CDS            FokI cleavage domain: nonspecific DNA cleavage domain of the FokI endonuclease (Li et al., 1992) must dimerize to be catalytically active
   3922..3963    +  CDS            V5 tag: epitope tag from simian virus 5
   4019..4243    +  polyA_signal   bGH poly(A) signal: bovine growth hormone polyadenylation signal
   4247..4268    +  promoter       SV40 promoter (fragment): SV40 enhancer and early promoter
   4289..4717    +  rep_origin     f1 ori (sequence partly withheld): f1 bacteriophage origin of replication; arrow indicates direction of (+) strand synthesis
   4731..5061    +  promoter       SV40 promoter: SV40 enhancer and early promoter
   5109..5156    +  promoter       EM7 promoter: synthetic bacterial promoter&nbsp
   5175..5573    +  CDS            BSD: blasticidin S deaminase; Aspergillus terreus BSD; confers resistance to blasticidin
   5574..5601    +  CDS            BleoR (fragment): antibiotic-binding protein; Sh ble from Streptoalloteichus hindustanus; confers resistance to bleomycin, phleomycin, and Zeocin™
   5611..5736    +  CDS            ble (fragment): BLE_KLEPN - Experimental evidence at protein level: Swiss-Prot protein existence level 1. Binding protein with a strong affinity to the bleomycin family of antibiotics. Binds to CL990; an antimitotic-antibiotic compound. From Klebsiella pneumoniae.
   5731..5852    +  polyA_signal   SV40 poly(A) signal: SV40 polyadenylation signal
   5925..5941    -  protein_bind   lac operator: The lac repressor binds to the lac operator to inhibit transcription in E. coli. This inhibition can be relieved by adding lactose or isopropyl-β-D-thiogalactopyranoside (IPTG). lac repressor encoded by lacI
   5949..5979    -  promoter       lac promoter: promoter for the E. coli lac operon
   5994..6015    -  protein_bind   CAP binding site: CAP binding activates transcription in the presence of cAMP. E. coli catabolite activator protein
   6028..6120    -  CDS            lacI (fragment): lac repressor; lacI; The lac repressor binds to the lac operator to inhibit transcription in E. coli. This inhibition can be relieved by adding lactose or isopropyl-β-D-thiogalactopyranoside (IPTG).
   6303..6891    -  rep_origin     ori: high-copy-number ColE1/pMB1/pBR322/pUC origin of replication
   7062..7922    -  CDS            AmpR: β-lactamase; bla; confers resistance to ampicillin, carbenicillin, and related antibiotics
   7923..8027    -  promoter       AmpR promoter: bla
>Addgene plasmid #36005 | Park2_R (TAL 3013) | depositor full sequence | sequence record 44406 | Park2_R (TAL 3013) sequence 8058 bps
GACGGATCGGGAGATCTCCCGATCCCCTATGGTCGACTCTCAGTACAATCTGCTCTGATGCCGCATAGTT
AAGCCAGTATCTGCTCCCTGCTTGTGTGTTGGAGGTCGCTGAGTAGTGCGCGAGCAAAATTTAAGCTACA
ACAAGGCAAGGCTTGACCGACAATTGCATGAAGAATCTGCTTAGGGTTAGGCGTTTTGCGCTGCTTCGCG
ATGTACGGGCCAGATATACGCGTTGACATTGATTATTGACTAGTTATTAATAGTAATCAATTACGGGGTC
ATTAGTTCATAGCCCATATATGGAGTTCCGCGTTACATAACTTACGGTAAATGGCCCGCCTGGCTGACCG
CCCAACGACCCCCGCCCATTGACGTCAATAATGACGTATGTTCCCATAGTAACGCCAATAGGGACTTTCC
ATTGACGTCAATGGGTGGACTATTTACGGTAAACTGCCCACTTGGCAGTACATCAAGTGTATCATATGCC
AAGTACGCCCCCTATTGACGTCAATGACGGTAAATGGCCCGCCTGGCATTATGCCCAGTACATGACCTTA
TGGGACTTTCCTACTTGGCAGTACATCTACGTATTAGTCATCGCTATTACCATGGTGATGCGGTTTTGGC
AGTACATCAATGGGCGTGGATAGCGGTTTGACTCACGGGGATTTCCAAGTCTCCACCCCATTGACGTCAA
TGGGAGTTTGTTTTGGCACCAAAATCAACGGGACTTTCCAAAATGTCGTAACAACTCCGCCCCATTGACG
CAAATGGGCGGTAGGCGTGTACGGTGGGAGGTCTATATAAGCAGAGCTCTCTGGCTAACTAGAGAACCCA
CTGCTTACTGGCTTATCGAAATTAATACGACTCACTATAGGGAGACCCAAGCTGGCTAGCACCATGGACT
ACAAAGACCATGACGGTGATTATAAAGATCATGACATCGATTACAAGGATGACGATGACAAGATGGCCCC
CAAGAAGAAGAGGAAGGTGGGCATTCACCGCGGGGTACCTATGGTGGACTTGAGGACACTCGGTTATTCG
CAACAGCAACAGGAGAAAATCAAGCCTAAGGTCAGGAGCACCGTCGCGCAACACCACGAGGCGCTTGTGG
GGCATGGCTTCACTCATGCGCATATTGTCGCGCTTTCACAGCACCCTGCGGCGCTTGGGACGGTGGCTGT
CAAATACCAAGATATGATTGCGGCCCTGCCCGAAGCCACGCACGAGGCAATTGTAGGGGTCGGTAAACAG
TGGTCGGGAGCGCGAGCACTTGAGGCGCTGCTGACTGTGGCGGGTGAGCTTAGGGGGCCTCCGCTCCAGC
TCGACACCGGGCAGCTGCTGAAGATCGCGAAGAGAGGGGGAGTAACAGCGGTAGAGGCAGTGCACGCCTG
GCGCAATGCGCTCACCGGGGCCCCCTTGAACCTGACCCCAGACCAGGTAGTCGCAATCGCGAACAATAAT
GGGGGAAAGCAAGCCCTGGAAACCGTGCAAAGGTTGTTGCCGGTCCTTTGTCAAGACCACGGCCTTACAC
CGGAGCAAGTCGTGGCCATTGCAAGCAATGGGGGTGGCAAACAGGCTCTTGAGACGGTTCAGAGACTTCT
CCCAGTTCTCTGTCAAGCCCACGGGCTGACTCCCGATCAAGTTGTAGCGATTGCGTCGAACATTGGAGGG
AAACAAGCATTGGAGACTGTCCAACGGCTCCTTCCCGTGTTGTGTCAAGCCCACGGTTTGACGCCTGCAC
AAGTGGTCGCCATCGCCTCCAATATTGGCGGTAAGCAGGCGCTGGAAACAGTACAGCGCCTGCTGCCTGT
ACTGTGCCAGGATCATGGACTGACCCCAGACCAGGTAGTCGCAATCGCGTCGAACATTGGGGGAAAGCAA
GCCCTGGAAACCGTGCAAAGGTTGTTGCCGGTCCTTTGTCAAGACCACGGCCTTACACCGGAGCAAGTCG
TGGCCATTGCATCCCACGACGGTGGCAAACAGGCTCTTGAGACGGTTCAGAGACTTCTCCCAGTTCTCTG
TCAAGCCCACGGGCTGACTCCCGATCAAGTTGTAGCGATTGCGAATAACAATGGAGGGAAACAAGCATTG
GAGACTGTCCAACGGCTCCTTCCCGTGTTGTGTCAAGCCCACGGTTTGACGCCTGCACAAGTGGTCGCCA
TCGCCTCCAATATTGGCGGTAAGCAGGCGCTGGAAACAGTACAGCGCCTGCTGCCTGTACTGTGCCAGGA
TCATGGACTGACCCCAGACCAGGTAGTCGCAATCGCGTCACATGACGGGGGAAAGCAAGCCCTGGAAACC
GTGCAAAGGTTGTTGCCGGTCCTTTGTCAAGACCACGGCCTTACACCGGAGCAAGTCGTGGCCATTGCAT
CCCACGACGGTGGCAAACAGGCTCTTGAGACGGTTCAGAGACTTCTCCCAGTTCTCTGTCAAGCCCACGG
GCTGACTCCCGATCAAGTTGTAGCGATTGCGTCGCATGACGGAGGGAAACAAGCATTGGAGACTGTCCAA
CGGCTCCTTCCCGTGTTGTGTCAAGCCCACGGTTTGACGCCTGCACAAGTGGTCGCCATCGCCTCCAATA
TTGGCGGTAAGCAGGCGCTGGAAACAGTACAGCGCCTGCTGCCTGTACTGTGCCAGGATCATGGACTGAC
CCCAGACCAGGTAGTCGCAATCGCGTCACATGACGGGGGAAAGCAAGCCCTGGAAACCGTGCAAAGGTTG
TTGCCGGTCCTTTGTCAAGACCACGGCCTTACACCGGAGCAAGTCGTGGCCATTGCATCCCACGACGGTG
GCAAACAGGCTCTTGAGACGGTTCAGAGACTTCTCCCAGTTCTCTGTCAAGCCCACGGGCTGACTCCCGA
TCAAGTTGTAGCGATTGCGAATAACAATGGAGGGAAACAAGCATTGGAGACTGTCCAACGGCTCCTTCCC
GTGTTGTGTCAAGCCCACGGTTTGACGCCTGCACAAGTGGTCGCCATCGCCAGCCATGATGGCGGTAAGC
AGGCGCTGGAAACAGTACAGCGCCTGCTGCCTGTACTGTGCCAGGATCATGGACTGACACCCGAACAGGT
GGTCGCCATTGCTTCCCACGACGGAGGACGGCCAGCCTTGGAGTCCATCGTAGCCCAATTGTCCAGGCCC
GATCCCGCGTTGGCTGCGTTAACGAATGACCATCTGGTGGCGTTGGCATGTCTTGGTGGACGACCCGCGC
TCGATGCAGTCAAAAAGGGTCTGCCTCATGCTCCCGCATTGATCAAAAGAACCAACCGGCGGATTCCCGA
GAGAACTTCCCATCGAGTCGCGGGATCCCAACTAGTCAAAAGTGAACTGGAGGAGAAGAAATCTGAACTT
CGTCATAAATTGAAATATGTGCCTCATGAATATATTGAATTAATTGAAATTGCCAGAAATTCCACTCAGG
ATAGAATTCTTGAAATGAAGGTAATGGAATTTTTTATGAAAGTTTATGGATATAGAGGTAAACATTTGGG
TGGATCAAGGAAACCGGACGGAGCAATTTATACTGTCGGATCTCCTATTGATTACGGTGTGATCGTGGAT
ACTAAAGCTTATAGCGGAGGTTATAATCTGCCAATTGGCCAAGCAGATGAAATGCAACGATATGTCGAAG
AAAATCAAACACGAAACAAACATATCAACCCTAATGAATGGTGGAAAGTCTATCCATCTTCTGTAACGGA
ATTTAAGTTTTTATTTGTGAGTGGTCACTTTAAAGGAAACTACAAAGCTCAGCTTACACGATTAAATCAT
ATCACTAATTGTAATGGAGCTGTTCTTAGTGTAGAAGAGCTTTTAATTGGTGGAGAAATGATTAAAGCCG
GCACATTAACCTTAGAGGAAGTGAGACGGAAATTTAATAACGGCGAGATAAACTTTTAAGGGCCCTTCGA
AGGTAAGCCTATCCCTAACCCTCTCCTCGGTCTCGATTCTACGCGTACCGGTCATCATCACCATCACCAT
TGAGTTTAAACCCGCTGATCAGCCTCGACTGTGCCTTCTAGTTGCCAGCCATCTGTTGTTTGCCCCTCCC
CCGTGCCTTCCTTGACCCTGGAAGGTGCCACTCCCACTGTCCTTTCCTAATAAAATGAGGAAATTGCATC
GCATTGTCTGAGTAGGTGTCATTCTATTCTGGGGGGTGGGGTGGGGCAGGACAGCAAGGGGGAGGATTGG
GAAGACAATAGCAGGCATGCTGGGGATGCGGTGGGCTCTATGGCTTCTGAGGCGGAAAGAACCAGCTGGG
GCTCTAGGGGGTATCCCC
[124 nt withheld, positions 4289-4412]
C
[32 nt withheld, positions 4414-4445]
CA
[57 nt withheld, positions 4448-4504]
A
[49 nt withheld, positions 4506-4554]
CCTTTGACGTTGGAGTCCACGTTCTTT
[37 nt withheld, positions 4582-4618]
ACCCTATCTCGGTCTATTCTTTTGATTTATAAGGGATTTTGGGGATTTCGGCCTATTGGTTAAAAAATGA
GCTGATTTAACAAAAATTTAACGCGAATTAATTCTGTGGAATGTGTGTCAGTTAGGGTGTGGAAAGTCCC
CAGGCTCCCCAGGCAGGCAGAAGTATGCAAAGCATGCATCTCAATTAGTCAGCAACCAGGTGTGGAAAGT
CCCCAGGCTCCCCAGCAGGCAGAAGTATGCAAAGCATGCATCTCAATTAGTCAGCAACCATAGTCCCGCC
CCTAACTCCGCCCATCCCGCCCCTAACTCCGCCCAGTTCCGCCCATTCTCCGCCCCATGGCTGACTAATT
TTTTTTATTTATGCAGAGGCCGAGGCCGCCTCTGCCTCTGAGCTATTCCAGAAGTAGTGAGGAGGCTTTT
TTGGAGGCCTAGGCTTTTGCAAAAAGCTCCCGGGAGCTTGTATATCCATTTTCGGATCTGATCAGCACGT
GTTGACAATTAATCATCGGCATAGTATATCGGCATAGTATAATACGACAAGGTGAGGAACTAAACCATGG
CCAAGCCTTTGTCTCAAGAAGAATCCACCCTCATTGAAAGAGCAACGGCTACAATCAACAGCATCCCCAT
CTCTGAAGACTACAGCGTCGCCAGCGCAGCTCTCTCTAGCGACGGCCGCATCTTCACTGGTGTCAATGTA
TATCATTTTACTGGGGGACCTTGTGCAGAACTCGTGGTGCTGGGCACTGCTGCTGCTGCGGCAGCTGGCA
ACCTGACTTGTATCGTCGCGATCGGAAATGAGAACAGGGGCATCTTGAGCCCCTGCGGACGGTGTCGACA
GGTGCTTCTCGATCTGCATCCTGGGATCAAAGCGATAGTGAAGGACAGTGATGGACAGCCGACGGCAGTT
GGGATTCGTGAATTGCTGCCCTCTGGTTATGTGTGGGAGGGCTAAGCACTTCGTGGCCGAGGAGCAGGAC
TGACACGTGCTACGAGATTTCGATTCCACCGCCGCCTTCTATGAAAGGTTGGGCTTCGGAATCGTTTTCC
GGGACGCCGGCTGGATGATCCTCCAGCGCGGGGATCTCATGCTGGAGTTCTTCGCCCACCCCAACTTGTT
TATTGCAGCTTATAATGGTTACAAATAAAGCAATAGCATCACAAATTTCACAAATAAAGCATTTTTTTCA
CTGCATTCTAGTTGTGGTTTGTCCAAACTCATCAATGTATCTTATCATGTCTGTATACCGTCGACCTCTA
GCTAGAGCTTGGCGTAATCATGGTCATAGCTGTTTCCTGTGTGAAATTGTTATCCGCTCACAATTCCACA
CAACATACGAGCCGGAAGCATAAAGTGTAAAGCCTGGGGTGCCTAATGAGTGAGCTAACTCACATTAATT
GCGTTGCGCTCACTGCCCGCTTTCCAGTCGGGAAACCTGTCGTGCCAGCTGCATTAATGAATCGGCCAAC
GCGCGGGGAGAGGCGGTTTGCGTATTGGGCGCTCTTCCGCTTCCTCGCTCACTGACTCGCTGCGCTCGGT
CGTTCGGCTGCGGCGAGCGGTATCAGCTCACTCAAAGGCGGTAATACGGTTATCCACAGAATCAGGGGAT
AACGCAGGAAAGAACATGTGAGCAAAAGGCCAGCAAAAGGCCAGGAACCGTAAAAAGGCCGCGTTGCTGG
CGTTTTTCCATAGGCTCCGCCCCCCTGACGAGCATCACAAAAATCGACGCTCAAGTCAGAGGTGGCGAAA
CCCGACAGGACTATAAAGATACCAGGCGTTTCCCCCTGGAAGCTCCCTCGTGCGCTCTCCTGTTCCGACC
CTGCCGCTTACCGGATACCTGTCCGCCTTTCTCCCTTCGGGAAGCGTGGCGCTTTCTCAATGCTCACGCT
GTAGGTATCTCAGTTCGGTGTAGGTCGTTCGCTCCAAGCTGGGCTGTGTGCACGAACCCCCCGTTCAGCC
CGACCGCTGCGCCTTATCCGGTAACTATCGTCTTGAGTCCAACCCGGTAAGACACGACTTATCGCCACTG
GCAGCAGCCACTGGTAACAGGATTAGCAGAGCGAGGTATGTAGGCGGTGCTACAGAGTTCTTGAAGTGGT
GGCCTAACTACGGCTACACTAGAAGGACAGTATTTGGTATCTGCGCTCTGCTGAAGCCAGTTACCTTCGG
AAAAAGAGTTGGTAGCTCTTGATCCGGCAAACAAACCACCGCTGGTAGCGGTGGTTTTTTTGTTTGCAAG
CAGCAGATTACGCGCAGAAAAAAAGGATCTCAAGAAGATCCTTTGATCTTTTCTACGGGGTCTGACGCTC
AGTGGAACGAAAACTCACGTTAAGGGATTTTGGTCATGAGATTATCAAAAAGGATCTTCACCTAGATCCT
TTTAAATTAAAAATGAAGTTTTAAATCAATCTAAAGTATATATGAGTAAACTTGGTCTGACAGTTACCAA
TGCTTAATCAGTGAGGCACCTATCTCAGCGATCTGTCTATTTCGTTCATCCATAGTTGCCTGACTCCCCG
TCGTGTAGATAACTACGATACGGGAGGGCTTACCATCTGGCCCCAGTGCTGCAATGATACCGCGAGACCC
ACGCTCACCGGCTCCAGATTTATCAGCAATAAACCAGCCAGCCGGAAGGGCCGAGCGCAGAAGTGGTCCT
GCAACTTTATCCGCCTCCATCCAGTCTATTAATTGTTGCCGGGAAGCTAGAGTAAGTAGTTCGCCAGTTA
ATAGTTTGCGCAACGTTGTTGCCATTGCTACAGGCATCGTGGTGTCACGCTCGTCGTTTGGTATGGCTTC
ATTCAGCTCCGGTTCCCAACGATCAAGGCGAGTTACATGATCCCCCATGTTGTGCAAAAAAGCGGTTAGC
TCCTTCGGTCCTCCGATCGTTGTCAGAAGTAAGTTGGCCGCAGTGTTATCACTCATGGTTATGGCAGCAC
TGCATAATTCTCTTACTGTCATGCCATCCGTAAGATGCTTTTCTGTGACTGGTGAGTACTCAACCAAGTC
ATTCTGAGAATAGTGTATGCGGCGACCGAGTTGCTCTTGCCCGGCGTCAATACGGGATAATACCGCGCCA
CATAGCAGAACTTTAAAAGTGCTCATCATTGGAAAACGTTCTTCGGGGCGAAAACTCTCAAGGATCTTAC
CGCTGTTGAGATCCAGTTCGATGTAACCCACTCGTGCACCCAACTGATCTTCAGCATCTTTTACTTTCAC
CAGCGTTTCTGGGTGAGCAAAAACAGGAAGGCAAAATGCCGCAAAAAAGGGAATAAGGGCGACACGGAAA
TGTTGAATACTCATACTCTTCCTTTTTCAATATTATTGAAGCATTTATCAGGGTTATTGTCTCATGAGCG
GATACATATTTGAATGTATTTAGAAAAATAAACAAATAGGGGTTCCGCGCACATTTCCCCGAAAAGTGCC
ACCTGACGTC
