>Addgene plasmid #36005 | Park2_R (TAL 3013) | addgene partial sequence | sequence record 45331 | CMV-F 5'-CGCAAATGGGCGGTAGGCGTG-3'
GAGAACCCACTGCTTACTGGCTTATCGAAATTAATACGACTCACTATAGGGAGACCCAAGCTGGCTAGCA
CCATGGACTACAAAGACCATGACGGTGATTATAAAGATCATGACATCGATTACAAGGATGACGATGACAA
GATGGCCCCCAAGAAGAAGAGGAAGGTGGGCATTCACCGCGGGGTACCTATGGTGGACTTGAGGACACTC
GGTTATTCGCAACAGCAACAGGAGAAAATCAAGCCTAAGGTCAGGAGCACCGTCGCGCAACACCACGAGG
CGCTTGTGGGGCATGGCTTCACTCATGCGCATATTGTCGCGCTTTCACAGCACCCTGCGGCGCTTGGGAC
GGTGGCTGTCAAATACCAAGATATGATTGCGGCCCTGCCCGAAGCCACGCACGAGGCAATTGTAGGGGTC
GGTAAACAGTGGTCGGGAGCGCGAGCACTTGAGGCGCTGCTGACTGTGGCGGGTGAGCTTAGGGGGCCTC
CGCTCCAGCTCGACACCGGGCAGCTGCTGAAGATCGCGAAGAGAGGGGGAGTAACAGCGGTAGAGGCAGT
GCACGCCTGGCGCAATGCGCTCACCGGGGCCCCCTTGAACCTGACCCCAGACCAGGTAGTCGCAATCGCG
AACAATAATGGGGGAAAGCAAGCCCTGGAAACCGTGCAAAGGTTGTTGCCGGTCCTTTGTCAAGACCACG
GCCTTACACCGGAGCAAGTCGTGGCCATTGCAAGCAATGGGGGTGGCAAACAGGCTCTTGAGACGGTTCA
GAGACTTCTCCCAGTTCTCTGTCAAGCCCACGGGCTGACTCCCGATCAAGTTGTAGCGATTGCGTCGA
