>Addgene plasmid #36005 | Park2_R (TAL 3013) | addgene partial sequence | sequence record 46227 | BGH-rev 5'-TAGAAGGCACAGTCGAGG-3'
GATGACCGGTACGCGTAGAATCGAGACCGAGGAGAGGGTTAGGGATAGGCTTACCTTCGAAGGGCCCTTA
AAAGTTTATCTCGCCGTTATTAAATTTCCGTCTGACTTCCTCTAAGGTTAATGTGCCGGCTTTAATCATT
TCTCCACCAATTAAAAGCTCTTCTACACTAAGAACAGCTCCATTACAATTAGTGATATGATTTAATCGTG
TAAGCTGAGCTTTGTAGTTTCCTTTAAAGTGACCACTCACAAATAAAAACTTAAATTCCGTTACAGAAGA
TGGATAGACTTTCCACCATTCATTAGGGTTGATATGTTTGTTTCGTGTTTGATTTTCTTCGACATATCGT
TGCATTTCATCTGCTTGGCCAATTGGCAGATTATAACCTCCGCTATAAGCTTTAGTATCCACGATCACAC
CGTAATCAATAGGAGATCCGACAGTATAAATTGCTCCGTCCGGTTTCCTTGATCCACCCAAATGTTTACC
TCTATATCCATAAACTTTCATAAAAAATTCCATTACCTTCATTTCAAGAATTCTATCCTGAGTGGAATTT
CTGGCAATTTCAATTAATTCAATATATTCATGAGGCACATATTTCAATTTATGACGAAGTTCAGATTTCT
TCTCCTCCAGTTCACTTTTGACTAGTTGGGATCCCGCGACTCGATGGGAAGTTCTCTCGGGAATCCGCCG
GTTGGTTCTTTTGATCAATGCGGGAGCATGAGGCAGACCCTTTTTGACTGCATCGAGCGCGGGTCGTCCA
CCAAGACATGCCAACGCCACCAGATGGTCATTCGTTAACGCAGCCAACGCGGGATCGGGCCTGGACAATT
GGGCTACGATGGACTCCAAGGCTGGCCGTCCTCCGTCGTGGGAAGCAATGGCGACCACCTG
